Addgene plasmid #209368: pCOBL-YFP-GW
Purpose: (Empty Backbone) Gateway cloning compatible binary vector for agrobacterium mediated transformation. Arabidopsis COBL promoter driving expression of N-terminal YFP fusion protein.
Depositing lab: Lucia Strader. Depositing organization: Washington University in Saint Louis. Publication: Gateway-compatible tissue-specific vectors for plant transformation. Michniewicz M, Frick EM, Strader LC. BMC Res Notes. 2015 Mar 3;8:63. doi: 10.1186/s13104-015-1010-6. PubMed 25884475.
Backbone
  Vector backbone: pMCS:GW
  Vector type: Plant Expression
  Selectable markers: Basta
Growth in bacteria
  Bacterial resistance: Chloramphenicol and Kanamycin, 25 & 50 μg/mL
  Growth temperature: 37°C
  Growth strain: ccdB Survival
  Copy number: High Copy
Gene/Insert
  Gene/Insert name: None
Terms and licenses: Academic/Nonprofit Terms; Industry Terms: Not Available to Industry
How to cite: pCOBL-YFP-GW was a gift from Lucia Strader (Addgene plasmid # 209368 ; http://n2t.net/addgene:209368 ; RRID:Addgene_209368)
