[The description below was written by a language model from this plasmid's Addgene catalogue record and pLannotate feature annotations shown in this document.]
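Description:
pCOBL-YFP-GW is an empty Gateway-compatible binary vector for Agrobacterium-mediated plant transformation, built on the pMCS:GW backbone (about 13.3 kb in the sequenced record). It is a destination vector designed to express a gene of interest as an N-terminal YFP fusion under the Arabidopsis COBL promoter, giving tissue-specific rather than constitutive expression. The backbone carries a high-copy ColE1/pMB1-type origin with a bom mobilisation region for propagation in E. coli, and the pVS1 oriV with its RepA and StaA genes for replication and stable maintenance in Agrobacterium. A kanamycin resistance gene outside the T-DNA provides bacterial selection.

Between the nopaline-type left and right T-DNA border repeats are two units. Near the left border, a bar (phosphinothricin acetyltransferase) gene flanked by the mannopine synthase promoter and terminator confers Basta/glufosinate resistance for selecting transformed plants. The expression unit runs in the opposite orientation. The feature table does not annotate the COBL promoter itself, but an unannotated stretch lies upstream of the TMV Ω translational enhancer, where it would be expected. The enhancer is followed by EYFP, a short multiple cloning site, the Gateway cassette and the octopine synthase terminator. The cassette consists of attR1 and attR2 flanking a chloramphenicol resistance gene and the ccdB toxin gene. For this reason the unrecombined vector is maintained in a ccdB-tolerant strain under chloramphenicol plus kanamycin. An LR reaction with an entry clone replaces the cassette with the coding sequence of interest, placing it downstream of EYFP, and ccdB counterselects non-recombinant plasmids in standard strains. The resulting constructs are used to visualise or functionally test YFP-tagged proteins in COBL-expressing plant tissues.
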