Features (pLannotate 1.2.2; 27 found; start..end, strand, type, name):
      1..25      +  misc_feature   LB T-DNA repeat: left border repeat from nopaline C58 T-DNA
    111..363     -  terminator     MAS terminator: mannopine synthase terminator
    376..924     -  CDS            bar: PAT_STRHY - Experimental evidence at protein level: Swiss-Prot protein existence level 1. Inactivates phosphinothricin (PPT) by transfer of an acetyl group from acetyl CoA. Can also acetylate demethylphosphinothricin but not PTT or glutamate. This enzyme is an effector of phosphinothricin tripeptide (PTT or bialaphos) resistance. From Streptomyces hygroscopicus. Introduced by genetic manipulation and expressed in glufosinate-tolerant maize by Dekalb Genetics.
    930..1310    -  promoter       MAS promoter: mannopine synthase promoter (Velten et al., 1984)
   2079..2133    +  misc_feature   TMV Ω: translational enhancer from the tobacco mosaic virus 5'-leader sequence (Gallie et al., 1988)
   2135..2851    +  CDS            EYFP: EYFP is a basic (constitutively fluorescent) green/yellow fluorescent protein published in 1996, derived from Aequorea victoria. It is reported to be a very rapidly-maturing weak dimer with high acid sensitivity.
   2852..2916    +  misc_feature   MCS: multiple cloning site
   2921..3045    +  protein_bind   attR1: mutant version of attR; recombination site for the Gateway® LR reaction LR Clonase™
   3070..3100    +  promoter       lac UV5 promoter: E. coli lac promoter with an "up" mutation
   3124..3153    +  promoter       cat promoter (fragment): promoter of the E. coli cat gene encoding chloramphenicol acetyltransferase
   3154..3810    +  CDS            cat: CAT_ECOLX - Experimental evidence at protein level: Swiss-Prot protein existence level 1. This enzyme is an effector of chloramphenicol resistance in bacteria. From Escherichia coli. This protein is used as a marker in many commonly used cloning vectors, such as pACYC184.
   3992..4150    +  CDS            ccdA (fragment): CCDA_ECO57 - Also known as H, letA. Experimental evidence at protein level: Swiss-Prot protein existence level 1. Antitoxin component of a type II toxin-antitoxin (TA) system which inhibits the post-segregational killing (PSK) of plasmid-free cells, also referred to as a plasmid addiction system. Binds to and blocks the activity of CcdB; will also remove bound CcdB protein from the CcdB-GyrA complex by forming a CcdA-CcdB complex, a process termed rejuvenation. Functions as a transcriptional corepressor for the ccdAB operon, repression also requires CcdB (By similarity). From Escherichia coli
   4155..4457    +  CDS            ccdB: CCDB_ECOLI - Also known as G, letB, letD. Experimental evidence at protein level: Swiss-Prot protein existence level 1. Toxic component of a type II toxin-antitoxin (TA) system, functioning in plasmid maintainence. Responsible for the post- segregational killing (PSK) of plasmid-free cells, also referred to as a plasmid addiction system. Half-life of over 2 hours. Cell killing by CcdB is accompanied by filamentation, defects in chromosome and plasmid segregation, defects in cell division, formation of anucleate cells, decreased DNA synthesis and plasmid loss. Interferes with the activity of DN
   4501..4625    -  protein_bind   attR2: mutant version of attR; recombination site for the Gateway® LR reaction LR Clonase™
   4684..5391    +  terminator     OCS terminator: octopine synthase terminator
   5392..5412    +  misc_feature   MCS (fragment): pUC18/19 multiple cloning site
   5415..5569    +  CDS            lacZα (fragment): LacZα fragment of β-galactosidase; lacZ fragment
   5635..5659    +  misc_feature   RB T-DNA repeat: right border repeat from nopaline C58 T-DNA
   5999..6400    +  CDS            Y4CG_SINFN (fragment): Protein inferred from homology: Swiss-Prot protein existence level 3. From Sinorhizobium fredii (strain NBRC 101917 / NGR234).
   6960..7589    +  CDS            pVS1 StaA: stability protein from the Pseudomonas plasmid pVS1 (Heeb et al., 2000)
   8018..9091    +  CDS            pVS1 RepA: replication protein from the Pseudomonas plasmid pVS1 (Heeb et al., 2000)
   9157..9351    +  rep_origin     pVS1 oriV: origin of replication for the Pseudomonas plasmid pVS1 (Heeb et al., 2000)
   9554..9593    +  CDS            rop (fragment): Rop protein, which maintains plasmids at low copy number; rop
   9695..9835    +  misc_feature   bom: basis of mobility region from pBR322
  10021..10609   -  rep_origin     ori: high-copy-number ColE1/pMB1/pBR322/pUC origin of replication
  10717..10786   -  ncRNA          RNA-OUT: Accession: RF00240 - RNA-OUT
  12034..12828   -  CDS            KanR: aminoglycoside phosphotransferase; aphA-3; confers resistance to kanamycin
>Addgene plasmid #209368 | pCOBL-YFP-GW | addgene full sequence | sequence record 420662 | Addgene NGS Result
TGGCAGGATATATTGTGGTGTAAACAAATTGACGCTTAGACAACTTAATAACACATTGCGGACGTTTTTA
ATGTACTGAATTAACGCCGAATTAATTCGAGCTCGGATCTGATAATTTATTTGAAAATTCATAAGAAAAG
CAAACGTTACATGAATTGATGAAACAATACAAAGACAGATAAAGCCACGCACATTTAGGATATTGGCCGA
GATTACTGAATATTGAGTAAGATCACGGAATTTCTGACAGGAGCATGTCTTCAATTCAGCCCAAATGGCA
GTTGAAATACTCAAACCGCCCCATATGCAGGAGCGGATCATTCATTGTTTGTTTGGTTGCCTTTGCCAAC
ATGGGAGTCCAAGATTCTGCAGTCAAATCTCGGTGACGGGCAGGACCGGACGGGGCGGTACCGGCAGGCT
GAAGTCCAGCTGCCAGAAACCCACGTCATGCCAGTTCCCGTGCTTGAAGCCGGCCGCCCGCAGCATGCCG
CGGGGGGCATATCCGAGCGCCTCGTGCATGCGCACGCTCGGGTCGTTGGGCAGCCCGATGACAGCGACCA
CGCTCTTGAAGCCCTGTGCCTCCAGGGACTTCAGCAGGTGGGTGTAGAGCGTGGAGCCCAGTCCCGTCCG
CTGGTGGCGGGGGGAGACGTACACGGTCGACTCGGCCGTCCAGTCGTAGGCGTTGCGTGCCTTCCAGGGG
CCCGCGTAGGCGATGCCGGCGACCTCGCCGTCCACCTCGGCGACGAGCCAGGGATAGCGCTCCCGCAGAC
GGACGAGGTCGTCCGTCCACTCCTGCGGTTCCTGCGGCTCGGTACGGAAGTTGACCGTGCTTGTCTCGAT
GTAGTGGTTGACGATGGTGCAGACCGCCGGCATGTCCGCCTCGGTGGCACGGCGGATGTCGGCCGGGCGT
CGTTCTGGGCTCATCGATTCGATTTGGTGTATCGAGATTGGTTATGAAATTCAGATGCTAGTGTAATGTA
TTGGTAATTTGGGAAGATATAATAGGAAGCAAGGCTATTTATCCATTTCTGAAAAGGCGAAATGGCGTCA
CCGCGAGCGTCACGCGCATTCCGTTCTTGCTGTAAAGCGTTGTTTGGTACACTTTTGACTAGCGAGGCTT
GGCGTGTCAGCGTATCTATTCAAAAGTCGTTAATGGCTGCGGATCAAGAAAAAGTTGGAATAGAAACAGA
ATACCCGCGAAATTCAGGCCCGGTTGCCATGTCCTACACGCCGAAATAAACGACCAAATTAGTAGAAAAA
TAAAAACTGACTCGGATACTTACGTCACGTCTTGCGCACTGATTTGAAAAATCTCAGAATTCGCGACTCA
TGTTTGGTTGTACTACTGTCAATTTGGTAGGATTGTGAGATTTTGCAAGACTGTTTATTCCTGTTGTTTT
GATAAAACTTTTACTTGGTCACCTGCAATGCAAGACTAGCAAAGAATACTATAAATTTTGTTCTGTTTTC
TTGTATGGGACGGGCTTAAACGGGCCTAACAGTCGTTCTTTATCGGCCCACTTTAACAACACCTAATTGT
CTAGTCTAGTAGTAGTATTCTCTAGAGACTTTCAAAAAGTCTTTGGATTACTAAATAGTAAATGCGAATA
TAAGTAAACTATAAATGTGAATAAGAATGTTTGAAATTGAAAAAAAGAATTGCTAGCTAAGTGCATTAAT
GCTTGTGCATTAAGTCAAATTATAACACTTGGCACGAAAAAACCCATCTCATCCCCCACTAAAGCAGCCT
TCTTTTGGCTTTCATTAATCTCTCTGCACACAAAAACCCAAAAAGCTGGATGTCTCCATTTTCAATGAAC
AATTATGAGTTCTTTTTTTAAAAACTCATTATACTTTGAAGATTAATCACAAAGATTTCGAAGCTAATTC
GTCATTTCTTGTTACTATAATCTTTTCATTGTTATTAATCACTTTGGCTTAAGTTTCTGTATATTACGTC
GAGCTTCTTCAGTCTTCATCCTTGTCTTGTCACTTGTCAGAGACAGAAGATTAAAGAAGAAGAGGCGTTT
CTCTCTCTTTTTTTGCTTCAGCTCGAGTATAAGAGCTCTATTTTTACAACAATTACCAACAACAACAAAC
AACAAACAACATTACAATTACATTTACAATTACCATGGTGAGCAAGGGCGAGGAGCTGTTCACCGGGGTG
GTGCCCATCCTGGTCGAGCTGGACGGCGACGTAAACGGCCACAAGTTCAGCGTGTCCGGCGAGGGCGAGG
GCGATGCCACCTACGGCAAGCTGACCCTGAAGTTCATCTGCACCACCGGCAAGCTGCCCGTGCCCTGGCC
CACCCTCGTGACCACCTTCGGCTACGGCCTGCAGTGCTTCGCCCGCTACCCCGACCACATGAAGCAGCAC
GACTTCTTCAAGTCCGCCATGCCCGAAGGCTACGTCCAGGAGCGCACCATCTTCTTCAAGGACGACGGCA
ACTACAAGACCCGCGCCGAGGTGAAGTTCGAGGGCGACACCCTGGTGAACCGCATCGAGCTGAAGGGCAT
CGACTTCAAGGAGGACGGCAACATCCTGGGGCACAAGCTGGAGTACAACTACAACAGCCACAACGTCTAT
ATCATGGCCGACAAGCAGAAGAACGGCATCAAGGTGAACTTCAAGATCCGCCACAACATCGAGGACGGCA
GCGTGCAGCTCGCCGACCACTACCAGCAGAACACCCCCATCGGCGACGGCCCCGTGCTGCTGCCCGACAA
CCACTACCTGAGCTACCAGTCCGCCCTGAGCAAAGACCCCAACGAGAAGCGCGATCACATGGTCCTGCTG
GAGTTCGTGACCGCCGCCGGGATCACTCTCGGCATGGACGAGCTGTACAAGTCCGGACTCAGATCACGAG
CTCAAGCTTCAAATTCTGCAGTCGACGGTACCGCGGGCCCGGGATCATCAACAAGTTTGTACAAAAAAGC
TGAACGAGAAACGTAAAATGATATAAATATCAATATATTAAATTAGATTTTGCATAAAAAACAGACTACA
TAATACTGTAAAACACAACATATCCAGTCACTATGGCGGCCGCATTAGGCACCCCAGGCTTTACACTTTA
TGCTTCCGGCTCGTATAATGTGTGGATTTTGAGTTAGGATCCGTCGAGATTTTCAGGAGCTAAGGAAGCT
AAAATGGAGAAAAAAATCACTGGATATACCACCGTTGATATATCCCAATGGCATCGTAAAGAACATTTTG
AGGCATTTCAGTCAGTTGCTCAATGTACCTATAACCAGACCGTTCAGCTGGATATTACGGCCTTTTTAAA
GACCGTAAAGAAAAATAAGCACAAGTTTTATCCGGCCTTTATTCACATTCTTGCCCGCCTGATGAATGCT
CATCCGGAGTTCCGTATGGCAATGAAAGACGGTGAGCTGGTGATATGGGATAGTGTTCACCCTTGTTACA
CCGTTTTCCATGAGCAAACTGAAACGTTTTCATCGCTCTGGAGTGAATACCACGACGATTTCCGGCAGTT
TCTACACATATATTCGCAAGATGTGGCGTGTTACGGTGAAAACCTGGCCTATTTCCCTAAAGGGTTTATT
GAGAATATGTTTTTCGTCTCAGCCAATCCCTGGGTGAGTTTCACCAGTTTTGATTTAAACGTGGCCAATA
TGGACAACTTCTTCGCCCCCGTTTTCACCATGGGCAAATATTATACGCAAGGCGACAAGGTGCTGATGCC
GCTGGCGATTCAGGTTCATCATGCCGTTTGTGATGGCTTCCATGTCGGCAGAATGCTTAATGAATTACAA
CAGTACTGCGATGAGTGGCAGGGCGGGGCGTAAAGATCTGGATCCGGCTTACTAAAAGCCAGATAACAGT
ATGCGTATTTGCGCGCTGATTTTTGCGGTATAAGAATATATACTGATATGTATACCCGAAGTATGTCAAA
AAGAGGTATGCTATGAAGCAGCGTATTACAGTGACAGTTGACAGCGACAGCTATCAGTTGCTCAAGGCAT
ATATGATGTCAATATCTCCGGTCTGGTAAGCACAACCATGCAGAATGAAGCCCGTCGTCTGCGTGCCGAA
CGCTGGAAAGCGGAAAATCAGGAAGGGATGGCTGAGGTCGCCCGGTTTATTGAAATGAACGGCTCTTTTG
CTGACGAGAACAGGGGCTGGTGAAATGCAGTTTAAGGTTTACACCTATAAAAGAGAGAGCCGTTATCGTC
TGTTTGTGGATGTACAGAGTGATATTATTGACACGCCCGGGCGACGGATGGTGATCCCCCTGGCCAGTGC
ACGTCTGCTGTCAGATAAAGTCTCCCGTGAACTTTACCCGGTGGTGCATATCGGGGATGAAAGCTGGCGC
ATGATGACCACCGATATGGCCAGTGTGCCGGTCTCCGTTATCGGGGAAGAAGTGGCTGATCTCAGCCACC
GCGAAAATGACATCAAAAACGCCATTAACCTGATGTTCTGGGGAATATAAATGTCAGGCTCCCTTATACA
CAGCCAGTCTGCAGGTCGACCATAGTGACTGGATATGTTGTGTTTTACAGTATTATGTAGTCTGTTTTTT
ATGCAAAATCTAATTTAATATATTGATATTTATATCATTTTACGTTTCTCGTTCAGCTTTCTTGTACAAA
GTGGTTGATGATCCTAGGTGAGTCTAGAGAGTTAATTAAGACCCGGGACTAGTCCCTAGAGTCCTGCTTT
AATGAGATATGCGAGACGCCTATGATCGCATGATATTTGCTTTCAATTCTGTTGTGCACGTTGTAAAAAA
CCTGAGCATGTGTAGCTCAGATCCTTACCGCCGGTTTCGGTTCATTCTAATGAATATATCACCCGTTACT
ATCGTATTTTTATGAATAATATTCTCCGTTCAATTTACTGATTGTACCCTACTACTTATATGTACAATAT
TAAAATGAAAACAATATATTGTGCTGAATAGGTTTATAGCGACATCTATGATAGAGCGCCACAATAACAA
ACAATTGCGTTTTATTATTACAAATCCAATTTTAAAAAAAGCGGCAGAACCGGTCAAACCTAAAAGACTG
ATTACATAAATCTTATTCAAATTTCAAAAGTGCCCCAGGGGCTAGTATCTACGACACACCGAGCGGCGAA
CTAATAACGCTCACTGAAGGGAACTCCGGTTCCCCGCCGGCGCGCATGGGTGAGATTCCTTGAAGTTGAG
TATTGGCCGTCCGCTCTACCGAAAGTTACGGGCACCATTCAACCCGGTCCAGCACGGCGGCCGGGTAACC
GACTTGCTGCCCCGAGAATTATGCAGCATTTTTTTGGTGTATGTGGGCCCCAAATGAAGTGCAGGTCAAA
CCTTGACAGTGACGACAAATCGTTGGGCGGGTCCAGGGCGAATTTTGCGACAACATGTCGAGGCTCAGCA
GGACCTGCAGGCATGCAAGCTTGGCACTGGCCGTCGTTTTACAACGTCGTGACTGGGAAAACCCTGGCGT
TACCCAACTTAATCGCCTTGCAGCACATCCCCCTTTCGCCAGCTGGCGTAATAGCGAAGAGGCCCGCACC
GATCGCCCTTCCCAACAGTTGCGCAGCCTGAATGGCGAATGCTAGAGCAGCTTGAGCTTGGATCAGATTG
TCGTTTCCCGCCTTCAGTTTAAACTATCAGTGTTTGACAGGATATATTGGCGGGTAAACCTAAGAGAAAA
GAGCGTTTATTAGAATAATCGGATATTTAAAAGGGCGTGAAAAGGTTTATCCGTTCGTCCATTTGTATGT
GCATGCCAACCACAGGGTTCCCCTCGGGATCAAAGTACTTTGATCCAACCCCTCCGCTGCTATAGTGCAG
TCGGCTTCTGACGTTCAGTGCAGCCGTCTTCTGAAAACGACATGTCGCACAAGTCCTAAGTTACGCGACA
GGCTGCCGCCCTGCCCTTTTCCTGGCGTTTTCTTGTCGCGTGTTTTAGTCGCATAAAGTAGAATACTTGC
GACTAGAACCGGAGACATTACGCCATGAACAAGAGCGCCGCCGCTGGCCTGCTGGGCTATGCCCGCGTCA
GCACCGACGACCAGGACTTGACCAACCAACGGGCCGAACTGCACGCGGCCGGCTGCACCAAGCTGTTTTC
CGAGAAGATCACCGGCACCAGGCGCGACCGCCCGGAGCTGGCCAGGATGCTTGACCACCTACGCCCTGGC
GACGTTGTGACAGTGACCAGGCTAGACCGCCTGGCCCGCAGCACCCGCGACCTACTGGACATTGCCGAGC
GCATCCAGGAGGCCGGCGCGGGCCTGCGTAGCCTGGCAGAGCCGTGGGCCGACACCACCACGCCGGCCGG
CCGCATGGTGTTGACCGTGTTCGCCGGCATTGCCGAGTTCGAGCGTTCCCTAATCATCGACCGCACCCGG
AGCGGGCGCGAGGCCGCCAAGGCCCGAGGCGTGAAGTTTGGCCCCCGCCCTACCCTCACCCCGGCACAGA
TCGCGCACGCCCGCGAGCTGATCGACCAGGAAGGCCGCACCGTGAAAGAGGCGGCTGCACTGCTTGGCGT
GCATCGCTCGACCCTGTACCGCGCACTTGAGCGCAGCGAGGAAGTGACGCCCACCGAGGCCAGGCGGCGC
GGTGCCTTCCGTGAGGACGCATTGACCGAGGCCGACGCCCTGGCGGCCGCCGAGAATGAACGCCAAGAGG
AACAAGCATGAAACCGCACCAGGACGGCCAGGACGAACCGTTTTTCATTACCGAAGAGATCGAGGCGGAG
ATGATCGCGGCCGGGTACGTGTTCGAGCCGCCCGCGCACGTCTCAACCGTGCGGCTGCATGAAATCCTGG
CCGGTTTGTCTGATGCCAAGCTGGCGGCCTGGCCGGCCAGCTTGGCCGCTGAAGAAACCGAGCGCCGCCG
TCTAAAAAGGTGATGTGTATTTGAGTAAAACAGCTTGCGTCATGCGGTCGCTGCGTATATGATGCGATGA
GTAAATAAACAAATACGCAAGGGGAACGCATGAAGGTTATCGCTGTACTTAACCAGAAAGGCGGGTCAGG
CAAGACGACCATCGCAACCCATCTAGCCCGCGCCCTGCAACTCGCCGGGGCCGATGTTCTGTTAGTCGAT
TCCGATCCCCAGGGCAGTGCCCGCGATTGGGCGGCCGTGCGGGAAGATCAACCGCTAACCGTTGTCGGCA
TCGACCGCCCGACGATTGACCGCGACGTGAAGGCCATCGGCCGGCGCGACTTCGTAGTGATCGACGGAGC
GCCCCAGGCGGCGGACTTGGCTGTGTCCGCGATCAAGGCAGCCGACTTCGTGCTGATTCCGGTGCAGCCA
AGCCCTTACGACATATGGGCCACCGCCGACCTGGTGGAGCTGGTTAAGCAGCGCATTGAGGTCACGGATG
GAAGGCTACAAGCGGCCTTTGTCGTGTCGCGGGCGATCAAAGGCACGCGCATCGGCGGTGAGGTTGCCGA
GGCGCTGGCCGGGTACGAGCTGCCCATTCTTGAGTCCCGTATCACGCAGCGCGTGAGCTACCCAGGCACT
GCCGCCGCCGGCACAACCGTTCTTGAATCAGAACCCGAGGGCGACGCTGCCCGCGAGGTCCAGGCGCTGG
CCGCTGAAATTAAATCAAAACTCATTTGAGTTAATGAGGTAAAGAGAAAATGAGCAAAAGCACAAACACG
CTAAGTGCCGGCCGTCCGAGCGCACGCAGCAGCAAGGCTGCAACGTTGGCCAGCCTGGCAGACACGCCAG
CCATGAAGCGGGTCAACTTTCAGTTGCCGGCGGAGGATCACACCAAGCTGAAGATGTACGCGGTACGCCA
AGGCAAGACCATTACCGAGCTGCTATCTGAATACATCGCGCAGCTACCAGAGTAAATGAGCAAATGAATA
AATGAGTAGATGAATTTTAGCGGCTAAAGGAGGCGGCATGGAAAATCAAGAACAACCAGGCACCGACGCC
GTGGAATGCCCCATGTGTGGAGGAACGGGCGGTTGGCCAGGCGTAAGCGGCTGGGTTGCCTGCCGGCCCT
GCAATGGCACTGGAACCCCCAAGCCCGAGGAATCGGCGTGAGCGGTCGCAAACCATCCGGCCCGGTACAA
ATCGGCGCGGCGCTGGGTGATGACCTGGTGGAGAAGTTGAAGGCCGCGCAGGCCGCCCAGCGGCAACGCA
TCGAGGCAGAAGCACGCCCCGGTGAATCGTGGCAAGCGGCCGCTGATCGAATCCGCAAAGAATCCCGGCA
ACCGCCGGCAGCCGGTGCGCCGTCGATTAGGAAGCCGCCCAAGGGCGACGAGCAACCAGATTTTTTCGTT
CCGATGCTCTATGACGTGGGCACCCGCGATAGTCGCAGCATCATGGACGTGGCCGTTTTCCGTCTGTCGA
AGCGTGACCGACGAGCTGGCGAGGTGATCCGCTACGAGCTTCCAGACGGGCACGTAGAGGTTTCCGCAGG
GCCGGCCGGCATGGCCAGTGTGTGGGATTACGACCTGGTACTGATGGCGGTTTCCCATCTAACCGAATCC
ATGAACCGATACCGGGAAGGGAAGGGAGACAAGCCCGGCCGCGTGTTCCGTCCACACGTTGCGGACGTAC
TCAAGTTCTGCCGGCGAGCCGATGGCGGAAAGCAGAAAGACGACCTGGTAGAAACCTGCATTCGGTTAAA
CACCACGCACGTTGCCATGCAGCGTACGAAGAAGGCCAAGAACGGCCGCCTGGTGACGGTATCCGAGGGT
GAAGCCTTGATTAGCCGCTACAAGATCGTAAAGAGCGAAACCGGGCGGCCGGAGTACATCGAGATCGAGC
TAGCTGATTGGATGTACCGCGAGATCACAGAAGGCAAGAACCCGGACGTGCTGACGGTTCACCCCGATTA
CTTTTTGATCGATCCCGGCATCGGCCGTTTTCTCTACCGCCTGGCACGCCGCGCCGCAGGCAAGGCAGAA
GCCAGATGGTTGTTCAAGACGATCTACGAACGCAGTGGCAGCGCCGGAGAGTTCAAGAAGTTCTGTTTCA
CCGTGCGCAAGCTGATCGGGTCAAATGACCTGCCGGAGTACGATTTGAAGGAGGAGGCGGGGCAGGCTGG
CCCGATCCTAGTCATGCGCTACCGCAACCTGATCGAGGGCGAAGCATCCGCCGGTTCCTAATGTACGGAG
CAGATGCTAGGGCAAATTGCCCTAGCAGGGGAAAAAGGTCGAAAAGGTCTCTTTCCTGTGGATAGCACGT
ACATTGGGAACCCAAAGCCGTACATTGGGAACCGGAACCCGTACATTGGGAACCCAAAGCCGTACATTGG
GAACCGGTCACACATGTAAGTGACTGATATAAAAGAGAAAAAAGGCGATTTTTCCGCCTAAAACTCTTTA
AAACTTATTAAAACTCTTAAAACCCGCCTGGCCTGTGCATAACTGTCTGGCCAGCGCACAGCCGAAGAGC
TGCAAAAAGCGCCTACCCTTCGGTCGCTGCGCTCCCTACGCCCCGCCGCTTCGCGTCGGCCTATCGCGGC
CGCTGGCCGCTCAAAAATGGCTGGCCTACGGCCAGGCAATCTACCAGGGCGCGGACAAGCCGCGCCGTCG
CCACTCGACCGCCGGCGCCCACATCAAGGCACCCTGCCTCGCGCGTTTCGGTGATGACGGTGAAAACCTC
TGACACATGCAGCTCCCGGAGACGGTCACAGCTTGTCTGTAAGCGGATGCCGGGAGCAGACAAGCCCGTC
AGGGCGCGTCAGCGGGTGTTGGCGGGTGTCGGGGCGCAGCCATGACCCAGTCACGTAGCGATAGCGGAGT
GTATACTGGCTTAACTATGCGGCATCAGAGCAGATTGTACTGAGAGTGCACCATATGCGGTGTGAAATAC
CGCACAGATGCGTAAGGAGAAAATACCGCATCAGGCGCTCTTCCGCTTCCTCGCTCACTGACTCGCTGCG
CTCGGTCGTTCGGCTGCGGCGAGCGGTATCAGCTCACTCAAAGGCGGTAATACGGTTATCCACAGAATCA
GGGGATAACGCAGGAAAGAACATGTGAGCAAAAGGCCAGCAAAAGGCCAGGAACCGTAAAAAGGCCGCGT
TGCTGGCGTTTTTCCATAGGCTCCGCCCCCCTGACGAGCATCACAAAAATCGACGCTCAAGTCAGAGGTG
GCGAAACCCGACAGGACTATAAAGATACCAGGCGTTTCCCCCTGGAAGCTCCCTCGTGCGCTCTCCTGTT
CCGACCCTGCCGCTTACCGGATACCTGTCCGCCTTTCTCCCTTCGGGAAGCGTGGCGCTTTCTCATAGCT
CACGCTGTAGGTATCTCAGTTCGGTGTAGGTCGTTCGCTCCAAGCTGGGCTGTGTGCACGAACCCCCCGT
TCAGCCCGACCGCTGCGCCTTATCCGGTAACTATCGTCTTGAGTCCAACCCGGTAAGACACGACTTATCG
CCACTGGCAGCAGCCACTGGTAACAGGATTAGCAGAGCGAGGTATGTAGGCGGTGCTACAGAGTTCTTGA
AGTGGTGGCCTAACTACGGCTACACTAGAAGGACAGTATTTGGTATCTGCGCTCTGCTGAAGCCAGTTAC
CTTCGGAAAAAGAGTTGGTAGCTCTTGATCCGGCAAACAAACCACCGCTGGTAGCGGTGGTTTTTTTGTT
TGCAAGCAGCAGATTACGCGCAGAAAAAAAGGATCTCAAGAAGATCCTTTGATCTTTTCTACGGGGTCTG
ACGCTCAGTGGAACGAAAACTCACGTTAAGGGCTGATGAATCCCCTAATGATTTTTATCAAAATCATTAA
GTTAAGGTAGATACACATCTTGTCATATGATCAAATGGTTTCGCCAAAAATCAATAATCAGACAACAAAA
TGTGCGAACTCGATATTTTACACGACTCTCTTTACCAATTCTGCCCCGAATTACACTTAAAACGACTCAA
CAGCTTAACGTTGGCTTGCCACGCCTTACTTGACTGTAAAACTCTCACTCTTACCGAACTTGGCCGTAAC
CTGCCAACCAAAGCGAGAACAAAACATAACATCAAACGAATCGACCGATTGTTAGGTAATCGTCACCTCC
ACAAAGAGCGACTCGCTGTATACCGTTGGCATGCTAGCTTTATCTGTTCGGGCAATACGATGCCCATTGT
ACTTGTTGACTGGTCTGATATCCGTGAGCAAAAACGGCTTATGGTATTGCGAGCTTCAGTCGCACTACAC
GGTCGTTCTGTTACTCTTTATGAGAAAGCGTTCCCGCTTTCAGAGCAATGTTCAAAGAAAGCTCATGACC
AATTTCTAGCCGACCTTGCGAGCATTCTACCGAGTAACACCACACCGCTCATTGTCAGTGATGCTGGCTT
TAAAGTGCCATGGTATAAATCCGTTGAGAAGCTGGGTTGGTACTGGTTAAGTCGAGTAAGAGGAAAAGTA
CAATATGCAGACCTAGGAGCGGAAAACTGGAAACCTATCAGCAACTTACATGATATGTCATCTAGTCACT
CAAAGACTTTAGGCTATAAGAGGCTGACTAAAAGCAATCCAATCTCATGCCAAATTCTATTGTATAAATC
TCGCTCTAAAGGCCGAAAAAATCAGCGCTCGACACGGACTCATTGTCACCACCCGTCACCTAAAATCTAC
TCAGCGTCGGCAAAGGAGCCATGGATTCTAGCAACTAACTTACCTGTTGAAATTCGAACACCCAAACAAC
TTGTTAATATCTATTCGAAGCGAATGCAGATTGAAGAAACCTTCCGAGACTTGAAAAGTCCTGCCTACGG
ACTAGGCCTACGCCATAGCCGAACGAGCAGCTCAGAGCGTTTTGATATCATGCTGCTAATCGCCCTGATG
CTTCAACTAACATGTTGGCTTGCGGGCGTTCATGCTCAGAAACAAGGTTGGGACAAGCACTTCCAGGCTA
ACACAGTCAGAAATCGAAACGTACTCTCAACAGTTCGCTTAGGCATGGAAGTTTTGCGGCATTCTGGCTA
CACAATAACAAGGGAAGACTTACTCGTGGCTGCAACCCTACTAGCTCAAAATTTATTCACACATGGTTAC
GCTTTGGGGAAATTATGAGGGGATCTCTCAGCGTTAAGGGATTTTGGTCATGCATTCTAGGTACTAAAAC
AATTCATCCAGTAAAATATAATATTTTATTTTCTCCCAATCAGGCTTGATCCCCAGTAAGTCAAAAAATA
GCTCGACATACTGTTCTTCCCCGATATCCTCCCTGATCGACCGGACGCAGAAGGCAATGTCATACCACTT
GTCCGCCCTGCCGCTTCTCCCAAGATCAATAAAGCCACTTACTTTGCCATCTTTCACAAAGATGTTGCTG
TCTCCCAGGTCGCCGTGGGAAAAGACAAGTTCCTCTTCGGGCTTTTCCGTCTTTAAAAAATCATACAGCT
CGCGCGGATCTTTAAATGGAGTGTCTTCTTCCCAGTTTTCGCAATCCACATCGGCCAGATCGTTATTCAG
TAAGTAATCCAATTCGGCTAAGCGGCTGTCTAAGCTATTCGTATAGGGACAATCCGATATGTCGATGGAG
TGAAAGAGCCTGATGCACTCCGCATACAGCTCGATAATCTTTTCAGGGCTTTGTTCATCTTCATACTCTT
CCGAGCAAAGGACGCCATCGGCCTCACTCATGAGCAGATTGCTCCAGCCATCATGCCGTTCAAAGTGCAG
GACCTTTGGAACAGGCAGCTTTCCTTCCAGCCATAGCATCATGTCCTTTTCCCGTTCCACATCATAGGTG
GTCCCTTTATACCGGCTGTCCGTCATTTTTAAATATAGGTTTTCATTTTCTCCCACCAGCTTATATACCT
TAGCAGGAGACATTCCTTCCGTATCTTTTACGCAGCGGTATTTTTCGATCAGTTTTTTCAATTCCGGTGA
TATTCTCATTTTAGCCATTTATTATTTCCTTCCTCTTTTCTACAGTATTTAAAGATACCCCAAGAAGCTA
ATTATAACAAGACGAACTCCAATTCACTGTTCCTTGCATTCTAAAACCTTAAATACCAGAAAACAGCTTT
TTCAAAGTTGTTTTCAAAGTTGGCGTATAACATAGTATCGACGGAGCCGATTTTGAAACCGCGGTGATCA
CAGGCAGCAACGCTCTGTCATCGTTACAATCAACATGCTACCCTCCGCGAGATCATCCGTGTTTCAAACC
CGGCAGCTTAGTTGCCGTTCTTCCGAATAGCATCGGTAACATGAGCAAAGTCTGCCGCCTTACAACGGCT
CTCCCGCTGACGCCGTCCCGGACTGATGGGCTGCCTGTATCGAGTGGTGATTTTGTGCCGAGCTGCCGGT
CGGGGAGCTGTTGGCTGGCTGG
